>Addgene plasmid #116560 | pHAGE-PIK3CB-R604Gfs*4 | addgene full sequence | sequence record 254150 | Addgene NGS Result
TGGAAGGGCTAATTCACTCCCAAAGAAGACAAGATATCCTTGATCTGTGGATCTACCACACACAAGGCTA
CTTCCCTGATTAGCAGAACTACACACCAGGGCCAGGGGTCAGATATCCACTGACCTTTGGATGGTGCTAC
AAGCTAGTACCAGTTGAGCCAGATAAGGTAGAAGAGGCCAATAAAGGAGAGAACACCAGCTTGTTACACC
CTGTGAGCCTGCATGGGATGGATGACCCGGAGAGAGAAGTGTTAGAGTGGAGGTTTGACAGCCGCCTAGC
ATTTCATCACGTGGCCCGAGAGCTGCATCCGGAGTACTTCAAGAACTGCTGATATCGAGCTTGCTACAAG
GGACTTTCCGCTGGGGACTTTCCAGGGAGGCGTGGCCTGGGCGGGACTGGGGAGTGGCGAGCCCTCAGAT
CCTGCATATAAGCAGCTGCTTTTTGCCTGTACTGGGTCTCTCTGGTTAGACCAGATCTGAGCCTGGGAGC
TCTCTGGCTAACTAGGGAACCCACTGCTTAAGCCTCAATAAAGCTTGCCTTGAGTGCTTCAAGTAGTGTG
TGCCCGTCTGTTGTGTGACTCTGGTAACTAGAGATCCCTCAGACCCTTTTAGTCAGTGTGGAAAATCTCT
AGCAGTGGCGCCCGAACAGGGACTTGAAAGCGAAAGGGAAACCAGAGGAGCTCTCTCGACGCAGGACTCG
GCTTGCTGAAGCGCGCACGGCAAGAGGCGAGGGGCGGCGACTGGTGAGTACGCCAAAAATTTTGACTAGC
GGAGGCTAGAAGGAGAGAGATGGGTGCGAGAGCGTCAGTATTAAGCGGGGGAGAATTAGATCGCGATGGG
AAAAAATTCGGTTAAGGCCAGGGGGAAAGAAAAAATATAAATTAAAACATATAGTATGGGCAAGCAGGGA
GCTAGAACGATTCGCAGTTAATCCTGGCCTGTTAGAAACATCAGAAGGCTGTAGACAAATACTGGGACAG
CTACAACCATCCCTTCAGACAGGATCAGAAGAACTTAGATCATTATATAATACAGTAGCAACCCTCTATT
GTGTGCATCAAAGGATAGAGATAAAAGACACCAAGGAAGCTTTAGACAAGATAGAGGAAGAGCAAAACAA
AAGTAAGACCACCGCACAGCAAGCGGCCGGCCGCTGATCTTCAGACCTGGAGGAGGAGATATGAGGGACA
ATTGGAGAAGTGAATTATATAAATATAAAGTAGTAAAAATTGAACCATTAGGAGTAGCACCCACCAAGGC
AAAGAGAAGAGTGGTGCAGAGAGAAAAAAGAGCAGTGGGAATAGGAGCTTTGTTCCTTGGGTTCTTGGGA
GCAGCAGGAAGCACTATGGGCGCAGCGTCAATGACGCTGACGGTACAGGCCAGACAATTATTGTCTGGTA
TAGTGCAGCAGCAGAACAATTTGCTGAGGGCTATTGAGGCGCAACAGCATCTGTTGCAACTCACAGTCTG
GGGCATCAAGCAGCTCCAGGCAAGAATCCTGGCTGTGGAAAGATACCTAAAGGATCAACAGCTCCTGGGG
ATTTGGGGTTGCTCTGGAAAACTCATTTGCACCACTGCTGTGCCTTGGAATGCTAGTTGGAGTAATAAAT
CTCTGGAACAGATTTGGAATCACACGACCTGGATGGAGTGGGACAGAGAAATTAACAATTACACAAGCTT
AATACACTCCTTAATTGAAGAATCGCAAAACCAGCAAGAAAAGAATGAACAAGAATTATTGGAATTAGAT
AAATGGGCAAGTTTGTGGAATTGGTTTAACATAACAAATTGGCTGTGGTATATAAAATTATTCATAATGA
TAGTAGGAGGCTTGGTAGGTTTAAGAATAGTTTTTGCTGTACTTTCTATAGTGAATAGAGTTAGGCAGGG
ATATTCACCATTATCGTTTCAGACCCACCTCCCAACCCCGAGGGGACCCGACAGGCCCGAAGGAATAGAA
GAAGAAGGTGGAGAGAGAGACAGAGACAGATCCATTCGATTAGTGAACGGATCTCGACGGTATCGCCGAA
TTCACAAATGGCAGTATTCATCCACAATTTTAAAAGAAAAGGGGGGATTGGGGGGTACAGTGCAGGGGAA
AGAATAGTAGACATAATAGCAACAGACATACAAACTAAAGAATTACAAAAACAAATTACAAAAATTCAAA
ATTTTCGGGTTTATTACAGGGACAGCAGAGATCCAGTTTGGACTAGTCGTGAGGCTCCGGTGCCCGTCAG
TGGGCAGAGCGCACATCGCCCACAGTCCCCGAGAAGTTGGGGGGAGGGGTCGGCAATTGAACCGGTGCCT
AGAGAAGGTGGCGCGGGGTAAACTGGGAAAGTGATGTCGTGTACTGGCTCCGCCTTTTTCCCGAGGGTGG
GGGAGAACCGTATATAAGTGCAGTAGTCGCCGTGAACGTTCTTTTTCGCAACGGGTTTGCCGCCAGAACA
CAGGTAAGTGCCGTGTGTGGTTCCCGCGGGCCTGGCCTCTTTACGGGTTATGGCCCTTGCGTGCCTTGAA
TTACTTCCACCTGGCTGCAGTACGTGATTCTTGATCCCGAGCTTCGGGTTGGAAGTGGGTGGGAGAGTTC
GAGGCCTTGCGCTTAAGGAGCCCCTTCGCCTCGTGCTTGAGTTGAGGCCTGGCCTGGGCGCTGGGGCCGC
CGCGTGCGAATCTGGTGGCACCTTCGCGCCTGTCTCGCTGCTTTCGATAAGTCTCTAGCCATTTAAAATT
TTTGATGACCTGCTGCGACGCTTTTTTTCTGGCAAGATAGTCTTGTAAATGCGGGCCAAGATCTGCACAC
TGGTATTTCGGTTTTTGGGGCCGCGGGCGGCGACGGGGCCCGTGCGTCCCAGCGCACATGTTCGGCGAGG
CGGGGCCTGCGAGCGCGGCCACCGAGAATCGGACGGGGGTAGTCTCAAGCTGGCCGGCCTGCTCTGGTGC
CTGGCCTCGCGCCGCCGTGTATCGCCCCGCCCTGGGCGGCAAGGCTGGCCCGGTCGGCACCAGTTGCGTG
AGCGGAAAGATGGCCGCTTCCCGGCCCTGCTGCAGGGAGCTCAAAATGGAGGACGCGGCGCTCGGGAGAG
CGGGCGGGTGAGTCACCCACACAAAGGAAAAGGGCCTTTCCGTCCTCAGCCGTCGCTTCATGTGACTCCA
CGGAGTACCGGGCGCCGTCCAGGCACCTCGATTAGTTCTCGAGCTTTTGGAGTACGTCGTCTTTAGGTTG
GGGGGAGGGGTTTTATGCGATGGAGTTTCCCCACACTGAGTGGGTGGAGACTGAAGTTAGGCCAGCTTGG
CACTTGATGTAATTCTCCTTGGAATTTGCCCTTTTTGAGTTTGGATCTTGGTTCATTCTCAAGCCTCAGA
CAGTGGTTCAAAGTTTTTTTCTTCCATTTCAGGTGTCGTGAAGCGGCCCTGCAGATATCAACAAGTTTGT
ACAAAAAAGCAGGCACCATGTGCTTCAGTTTCATAATGCCTCCTGCTATGGCAGACATCCTTGACATCTG
GGCGGTGGATTCACAGATAGCATCTGATGGCTCCATACCTGTGGATTTCCTTTTGCCCACTGGGATTTAT
ATCCAGTTGGAGGTACCTCGGGAAGCTACCATTTCTTATATTAAGCAGATGTTATGGAAGCAAGTTCACA
ATTACCCAATGTTCAACCTCCTTATGGATATTGACTCCTATATGTTTGCATGTGTGAATCAGACTGCTGT
ATATGAGGAGCTTGAAGATGAAACACGAAGACTCTGTGATGTCAGACCTTTTCTTCCAGTTCTCAAATTA
GTGACAAGAAGTTGTGACCCAGGGGAAAAATTAGACTCAAAAATTGGAGTCCTTATAGGAAAAGGTCTGC
ATGAATTTGATTCCTTGAAGGATCCTGAAGTAAATGAATTTCGAAGAAAAATGCGCAAATTCAGCGAGGA
AAAAATCCTGTCACTTGTGGGATTGTCTTGGATGGACTGGCTAAAACAAACATATCCACCAGAGCATGAA
CCATCCATCCCTGAAAACTTAGAAGATAAACTTTATGGGGGAAAGCTCATCGTAGCTGTTCATTTTGAAA
ACTGCCAGGACGTGTTTAGCTTTCAAGTGTCTCCTAATATGAATCCTATCAAAGTAAATGAATTGGCAAT
CCAAAAACGTTTGACTATTCATGGGAAGGAAGATGAAGTTAGCCCCTATGATTATGTGTTGCAAGTCAGC
GGGAGAGTAGAATATGTTTTTGGTGATCATCCACTAATTCAGTTCCAGTATATCCGGAACTGTGTGATGA
ACAGAGCCCTGCCCCATTTTATACTTGTGGAATGCTGCAAGATCAAGAAAATGTATGAACAAGAAATGAT
TGCCATAGAGGCTGCCATAAATCGAAATTCATCTAATCTTCCTCTTCCATTACCACCAAAGAAAACACGA
ATTATTTCTCATGTTTGGGAAAATAACAACCCTTTCCAAATTGTCTTGGTTAAGGGAAATAAACTTAACA
CAGAGGAAACTGTAAAAGTTCATGTCAGGGCTGGTCTTTTTCATGGTACTGAGCTCCTGTGTAAAACCAT
CGTAAGCTCAGAGGTATCAGGGAAAAATGATCATATTTGGAATGAACCACTGGAATTTGATATTAATATT
TGTGACTTACCAAGAATGGCTCGATTATGTTTTGCTGTTTATGCAGTTTTGGATAAAGTAAAAACGAAGA
AATCAACGAAAACTATTAATCCCTCTAAATATCAGACCATCAGGAAAGCTGGAAAAGTGCATTATCCTGT
AGCGTGGGTAAATACGATGGTTTTTGACTTTAAAGGACAATTGAGAACTGGAGACATAATATTACACAGC
TGGTCTTCATTTCCTGATGAACTCGAAGAAATGTTGAATCCAATGGGAACTGTTCAAACAAATCCATATA
CTGAAAATGCAACAGCTTTGCATGTTAAATTTCCAGAGAATAAAAAACAACCTTATTATTACCCTCCCTT
CGATAAGATTATTGAAAAGGCAGCTGAGATTGCAAGCAGTGATAGTGCTAATGTGTCAAGTCGAGGTGGA
AAAAAGTTTCTTCCTGTATTGAAAGAAATCTTGGACAGGGATCCCTTGTCTCAACTGTGTGAAAATGAAA
TGGATCTTATTTGGACTTTGCGACAAGACTGCCGAGAGATTTTCCCACAATCACTGCCAAAATTACTGCT
GTCAATCAAGTGGAATAAACTTGAGGATGTTGCTCAGCTTCAGGCGCTGCTTCAGATTTGGCCTAAACTG
CCCCCCGGGAGGCCCTAGAGCTTCTGGATTTCAACTATCCAGACCAGTACGTTCGAGAATATGCTGTAGG
CTGCCTGCGACAGATGAGTGATGAAGAACTTTCTCAATATCTTTTACAACTGGTGCAAGTGTTAAAATAT
GAGCCTTTTCTTGATTGTGCCCTCTCTAGATTCCTATTAGAAAGAGCACTTGGTAATCGGAGGATAGGGC
AGTTTCTATTTTGGCATCTTAGGTCAGAAGTGCACATTCCTGCTGTCTCAGTACAATTTGGTGTCATCCT
TGAAGCATACTGCCGGGGAAGTGTGGGGCACATGAAAGTGCTTTCTAAGCAGGTTGAAGCACTCAATAAG
TTAAAAACTTTAAATAGTTTAATCAAACTGAATGCCGTGAAGTTAAACAGAGCCAAAGGGAAGGAGGCCA
TGCATACCTGTTTAAAACAGAGTGCTTACCGGGAAGCCCTCTCTGACCTGCAGTCACCCCTGAACCCATG
TGTTATCCTCTCAGAACTCTATGTTGAAAAGTGCAAATACATGGATTCCAAAATGAAGCCTTTGTGGCTG
GTATACAATAACAAGGTATTTGGTGAGGATTCAGTTGGAGTGATTTTTAAAAATGGTGATGATTTACGAC
AGGATATGTTGACACTCCAAATGTTGCGCTTGATGGATTTACTCTGGAAAGAAGCTGGTTTGGATCTTCG
GATGTTGCCTTATGGCTGTTTAGCAACAGGAGATCGCTCTGGCCTCATTGAAGTTGTGAGCACCTCTGAA
ACAATTGCTGACATTCAGCTGAACAGTAGCAATGTGGCTGCTGCAGCAGCCTTCAACAAAGATGCCCTTC
TGAACTGGCTTAAAGAATACAACTCTGGGGATGACCTGGACCGAGCCATTGAGGAATTTACACTGTCCTG
TGCTGGCTACTGTGTAGCTTCTTATGTCCTTGGGATTGGTGACAGACATAGTGACAACATCATGGTCAAA
AAAACTGGCCAGCTCTTCCACATTGACTTTGGACATATTCTTGGAAATTTCAAATCTAAGTTTGGCATTA
AAAGGGAGCGAGTGCCTTTTATTCTTACCTATGATTTCATCCATGTCATTCAACAAGGAAAAACAGGAAA
TACAGAAAAGTTTGGCCGGTTCCGCCAGTGTTGTGAGGATGCATATCTGATTTTACGACGGCATGGGAAT
CTCTTCATCACTCTCTTTGCGCTGATGTTGACTGCAGGGCTTCCTGAACTCACATCAGTCAAAGATATAC
AGTATCTTAAGGACTCTCTTGCATTAGGGAAGAGTGAAGAAGAAGCACTCAAACAGTTTAAGCAAAAATT
TGATGAGGCGCTCAGGGAAAGCTGGACTACTAAAGTGAACTGGATGGCCCACACAGTTCGGAAAGACTAC
AGATCTTAGAACCCAGCTTTCTTGTACAAAGTGGTGATATCCAATTAACCCTCACTAAAGGAAGATGATA
GTTAAGTGTAAGTTACCCTATAGTGAGTCGTATTACCACCCAACTTTTCTATACAAAGTGGTTGATATCC
AGCACAGTGGCGGCCGCTCGAGTCTAGAGGGCCCGCGGTTCGAAGGTAAGCCTATCCCTAACCCTCTCCT
CGGTCTCGATTCTACGCGTACCGGTTAGTAATGAGATCCCTCCCCCCCCCCTAACGTTACTGGCCGAAGC
CGCTTGGAATAAGGCCGGTGTGCGTTTGTCTATATGTTATTTTCCACCATATTGCCGTCTTTTGGCAATG
TGAGGGCCCGGAAACCTGGCCCTGTCTTCTTGACGAGCATTCCTAGGGGTCTTTCCCCTCTCGCCAAAGG
AATGCAAGGTCTGTTGAATGTCGTGAAGGAAGCAGTTCCTCTGGAAGCTTCTTGAAGACAAACAACGTCT
GTAGCGACCCTTTGCAGGCAGCGGAACCCCCCACCTGGCGACAGGTGCCTCTGCGGCCAAAAGCCACGTG
TATAAGATACACCTGCAAAGGCGGCACAACCCCAGTGCCACGTTGTGAGTTGGATAGTTGTGGAAAGAGT
CAAATGGCTCTCCTCAAGCGTATTCAACAAGGGGCTGAAGGATGCCCAGAAGGTACCCCATTGTATGGGA
TCTGATCTGGGGCCTCGGTGCACATGCTTTACATGTGTTTAGTCGAGGTTAAAAAAACGTCTAGGCCCCC
CGAACCACGGGGACGTGGTTTTCCTTTGAAAAACACGATGATAATATGGCCACACATATGACCGAGTACA
AGCCCACGGTGCGCCTCGCCACCCGCGACGACGTCCCCAGGGCCGTACGCACCCTCGCCGCCGCGTTCGC
CGACTACCCCGCCACGCGCCACACCGTCGATCCGGACCGCCACATCGAGCGGGTCACCGAGCTGCAAGAA
CTCTTCCTCACGCGCGTCGGGCTCGACATCGGCAAGGTGTGGGTCGCGGACGACGGCGCCGCGGTGGCGG
TCTGGACCACGCCGGAGAGCGTCGAAGCGGGGGCGGTGTTCGCCGAGATCGGCCCGCGCATGGCCGAGTT
GAGCGGTTCCCGGCTGGCCGCGCAGCAACAGATGGAAGGCCTCCTGGCGCCGCACCGGCCCAAGGAGCCC
GCGTGGTTCCTGGCCACCGTCGGCGTCTCGCCCGACCACCAGGGCAAGGGTCTGGGCAGCGCCGTCGTGC
TCCCCGGAGTGGAGGCGGCCGAGCGCGCCGGGGTGCCCGCCTTCCTGGAGACCTCCGCGCCCCGCAACCT
CCCCTTCTACGAGCGGCTCGGCTTCACCGTCACCGCCGACGTCGAGGTGCCCGAAGGACCGCGCACCTGG
TGCATGACCCGCAAGCCCGGTGCCTAAATCGATAGATCCTAATCAACCTCTGGATTACAAAATTTGTGAA
AGATTGACTGGTATTCTTAACTATGTTGCTCCTTTTACGCTATGTGGATACGCTGCTTTAATGCCTTTGT
ATCATGCTATTGCTTCCCGTATGGCTTTCATTTTCTCCTCCTTGTATAAATCCTGGTTGCTGTCTCTTTA
TGAGGAGTTGTGGCCCGTTGTCAGGCAACGTGGCGTGGTGTGCACTGTGTTTGCTGACGCAACCCCCACT
GGTTGGGGCATTGCCACCACCTGTCAGCTCCTTTCCGGGACTTTCGCTTTCCCCCTCCCTATTGCCACGG
CGGAACTCATCGCCGCCTGCCTTGCCCGCTGCTGGACAGGGGCTCGGCTGTTGGGCACTGACAATTCCGT
GGTGTTGTCGGGGAAATCATCGTCCTTTCCTTGGCTGCTCGCCTGTGTTGCCACCTGGATTCTGCGCGGG
ACGTCCTTCTGCTACGTCCCTTCGGCCCTCAATCCAGCGGACCTTCCTTCCCGCGGCCTGCTGCCGGCTC
TGCGGCCTCTTCCGCGTCTTCGCCTTCGCCCTCAGACGAGTCGGATCTCCCTTTGGGCCGCCTCCCCGCC
TGAGATCCTTTAAGACCAATGACTTACAAGGCAGCTGTAGATCTTAGCCACTTTTTAAAAGAAAAGGGGG
GACTGGAAGGGCTAATTCACTCCCAACGAAGACAAGATCTGCTTTTTGCTTGTACTGGGTCTCTCTGGTT
AGACCAGATCTGAGCCTGGGAGCTCTCTGGCTAACTAGGGAACCCACTGCTTAAGCCTCAATAAAGCTTG
CCTTGAGTGCTTCAAGTAGTGTGTGCCCGTCTGTTGTGTGACTCTGGTAACTAGAGATCCCTCAGACCCT
TTTAGTCAGTGTGGAAAATCTCTAGCAGTAGTAGTTCATGTCATCTTATTATTCAGTATTTATAACTTGC
AAAGAAATGAATATCAGAGAGTGAGAGGCCCGGGTTAATTAAGGAAAGGGCTAGATCATTCTTGAAGACG
AAAGGGCCTCGTGATACGCCTATTTTTATAGGTTAATGTCATGATAATAATGGTTTCTTAGACGTCAGGT
GGCACTTTTCGGGGAAATGTGCGCGGAACCCCTATTTGTTTATTTTTCTAAATACATTCAAATATGTATC
CGCTCATGAGACAATAACCCTGATAAATGCTTCAATAATATTGAAAAAGGAAGAGTATGAGTATTCAACA
TTTCCGTGTCGCCCTTATTCCCTTTTTTGCGGCATTTTGCCTTCCTGTTTTTGCTCACCCAGAAACGCTG
GTGAAAGTAAAAGATGCTGAAGATCAGTTGGGTGCACGAGTGGGTTACATCGAACTGGATCTCAACAGCG
GTAAGATCCTTGAGAGTTTTCGCCCCGAAGAACGTTTTCCAATGATGAGCACTTTTAAAGTTCTGCTATG
TGGCGCGGTATTATCCCGTGTTGACGCCGGGCAAGAGCAACTCGGTCGCCGCATACACTATTCTCAGAAT
GACTTGGTTGAGTACTCACCAGTCACAGAAAAGCATCTTACGGATGGCATGACAGTAAGAGAATTATGCA
GTGCTGCCATAACCATGAGTGATAACACTGCGGCCAACTTACTTCTGACAACGATCGGAGGACCGAAGGA
GCTAACCGCTTTTTTGCACAACATGGGGGATCATGTAACTCGCCTTGATCGTTGGGAACCGGAGCTGAAT
GAAGCCATACCAAACGACGAGCGTGACACCACGATGCCTGTAGCAATGGCAACAACGTTGCGCAAACTAT
TAACTGGCGAACTACTTACTCTAGCTTCCCGGCAACAATTAATAGACTGGATGGAGGCGGATAAAGTTGC
AGGACCACTTCTGCGCTCGGCCCTTCCGGCTGGCTGGTTTATTGCTGATAAATCTGGAGCCGGTGAGCGT
GGGTCTCGCGGTATCATTGCAGCACTGGGGCCAGATGGTAAGCCCTCCCGTATCGTAGTTATCTACACGA
CGGGGAGTCAGGCAACTATGGATGAACGAAATAGACAGATCGCTGAGATAGGTGCCTCACTGATTAAGCA
TTGGTAACTGTCAGACCAAGTTTACTCATATATACTTTAGATTGATTTAAAACTTCATTTTTAATTTAAA
AGGATCTAGGTGAAGATCCTTTTTGATAATCTCATGACCAAAATCCCTTAACGTGAGTTTTCGTTCCACT
GAGCGTCAGACCCCGTAGAAAAGATCAAAGGATCTTCTTGAGATCCTTTTTTTCTGCGCGTAATCTGCTG
CTTGCAAACAAAAAAACCACCGCTACCAGCGGTGGTTTGTTTGCCGGATCAAGAGCTACCAACTCTTTTT
CCGAAGGTAACTGGCTTCAGCAGAGCGCAGATACCAAATACTGTTCTTCTAGTGTAGCCGTAGTTAGGCC
ACCACTTCAAGAACTCTGTAGCACCGCCTACATACCTCGCTCTGCTAATCCTGTTACCAGTGGCTGCTGC
CAGTGGCGATAAGTCGTGTCTTACCGGGTTGGACTCAAGACGATAGTTACCGGATAAGGCGCAGCGGTCG
GGCTGAACGGGGGGTTCGTGCACACAGCCCAGCTTGGAGCGAACGACCTACACCGAACTGAGATACCTAC
AGCGTGAGCTATGAGAAAGCGCCACGCTTCCCGAAGGGAGAAAGGCGGACAGGTATCCGGTAAGCGGCAG
GGTCGGAACAGGAGAGCGCACGAGGGAGCTTCCAGGGGGAAACGCCTGGTATCTTTATAGTCCTGTCGGG
TTTCGCCACCTCTGACTTGAGCGTCGATTTTTGTGATGCTCGTCAGGGGGGCGGAGCCTATGGAAAAACG
CCAGCAACGCGGCCTTTTTACGGTTCCTGGCCTTTTGCTGGCCTTTTGCTCACATGTTCTTTCCTGCGTT
ATCCCCTGATTCTGTGGATAACCGTATTACCGCCTTTGAGTGAGCTGATACCGCTCGCCGCAGCCGAACG
ACCGAGCGCAGCGAGTCAGTGAGCGAGGAAGCGGAAGAGCGCCCAATACGCAAACCGCCTCTCCCCGCGC
GTTGGCCGATTCATTAATGCAGCAAGCTCATGGCTGACTAATTTTTTTTATTTATGCAGAGGCCGAGGCC
GCCTCGGCCTCTGAGCTATTCCAGAAGTAGTGAGGAGGCTTTTTTGGAGGCCTAGGCTTTTGCAAAAAGC
TCCCCGTGGCACGACAGGTTTCCCGACTGGAAAGCGGGCAGTGAGCGCAACGCAATTAATGTGAGTTAGC
TCACTCATTAGGCACCCCAGGCTTTACACTTTATGCTTCCGGCTCGTATGTTGTGTGGAATTGTGAGCGG
ATAACAATTTCACACAGGAAACAGCTATGACATGATTACGAATTTCACAAATAAAGCATTTTTTTCACTG
CATTCTAGTTGTGGTTTGTCCAAACTCATCAATGTATCTTATCATGTCTGGATCAACTGGATAACTCAAG
CTAACCAAAATCATCCCAAACTTCCCACCCCATACCCTATTACCACTGCCAATTACCTGTGGTTTCATTT
ACTCTAAACCTGTGATTCCTCTGAATTATTTTCATTTTAAAGAAATTGTATTTGTTAAATATGTACTACA
AACTTAGTAGT
Features (pLannotate 1.2.2; 31 found; start..end, strand, type, name):
    377..634     +  LTR            5' LTR (truncated): truncated 5' long terminal repeat (LTR) from HIV-1
    681..806     +  misc_feature   HIV-1 Ψ: packaging signal of human immunodeficiency virus type 1
    790..1128    +  CDS            HIV-1 gag (fragment): gag protein from human immunodeficiency virus 1; gag
   1303..1536    +  misc_feature   RRE: The Rev response element (RRE) of HIV-1 allows for Rev-dependent mRNA export from the nucleus to the cytoplasm.
   1913..2013    +  CDS            Rev (fragment): human immunodeficiency virus 1 (HIV-1) Rev protein; rev; enhances nuclear export of unspliced and incompletely spliced viral mRNAs
   2058..2175    +  misc_feature   cPPT/CTS: central polypurine tract and central termination sequence of HIV-1
   2223..3401    +  promoter       EF-1α promoter: strong constitutive promoter for human elongation factor EF-1α
   3422..3442    +  protein_bind   attB1: mutant version of attB; core recombination site for the Gateway® BP reaction BP Clonase™
   3448..5256    +  CDS            PIK3CB (fragment): PK3CB_HUMAN - Also known as PIK3C1. Experimental evidence at protein level: Swiss-Prot protein existence level 1. Phosphoinositide-3-kinase (PI3K) phosphorylates phosphatidylinositol derivatives at position 3 of the inositol ring to produce 3-phosphoinositides (PubMed:15135396). Uses ATP and PtdIns(4,5)P2 (phosphatidylinositol 4,5-bisphosphate) to generate phosphatidylinositol 3,4,5-trisphosphate (PIP3) (PubMed:15135396). PIP3 plays a key role by recruiting PH domain-containing proteins to the membrane, including AKT1 and PDPK1, activating signaling cascades involved in cell growth, survival,
   5253..6656    +  CDS            PIK3CB (fragment): PK3CB_HUMAN - Also known as PIK3C1. Experimental evidence at protein level: Swiss-Prot protein existence level 1. Phosphoinositide-3-kinase (PI3K) phosphorylates phosphatidylinositol derivatives at position 3 of the inositol ring to produce 3-phosphoinositides (PubMed:15135396). Uses ATP and PtdIns(4,5)P2 (phosphatidylinositol 4,5-bisphosphate) to generate phosphatidylinositol 3,4,5-trisphosphate (PIP3) (PubMed:15135396). PIP3 plays a key role by recruiting PH domain-containing proteins to the membrane, including AKT1 and PDPK1, activating signaling cascades involved in cell growth, survival,
   6661..6685    -  protein_bind   attB2: mutant version of attB; recombination site for the Gateway® BP reaction BP Clonase™
   6693..6711    +  promoter       T3 promoter: promoter for bacteriophage T3 RNA polymerase
   6737..6755    -  promoter       T7 promoter: promoter for bacteriophage T7 RNA polymerase
   6761..6779    -  protein_bind   attB4 (fragment): mutant version of attB; core recombination site for the Gateway® BP reaction BP Clonase™
   6835..6876    +  CDS            V5 tag: epitope tag from simian virus 5
   7002..7464    +  misc_feature   IRES: internal ribosome entry site (IRES) of the encephalomyocarditis virus (EMCV)
   7478..8075    +  CDS            PuroR (fragment): puromycin N-acetyltransferase; pac from Streptomyces; confers resistance to puromycin
   8091..8679    +  misc_feature   WPRE: woodchuck hepatitis virus posttranscriptional regulatory element
   8687..8752    +  CDS            nef (fragment): NEF_HV1Z2 - Experimental evidence at protein level: Swiss-Prot protein existence level 1. Extracellular Nef protein targets CD4(+) T-lymphocytes for apoptosis by interacting with CXCR4 surface receptors. From Human immunodeficiency virus type 1 group M subtype D (isolate Z2/CDC-Z34) (HIV-1).
   8754..8987    +  LTR            3' LTR (ΔU3): self-inactivating 3' long terminal repeat (LTR) from HIV-1
   9192..9296    +  promoter       AmpR promoter: bla
   9297..10157   +  CDS            AmpR: β-lactamase; bla; confers resistance to ampicillin, carbenicillin, and related antibiotics
  10328..10916   +  rep_origin     ori: high-copy-number ColE1/pMB1/pBR322/pUC origin of replication
  11099..11153   +  CDS            lacI (fragment): lac repressor; lacI; The lac repressor binds to the lac operator to inhibit transcription in E. coli. This inhibition can be relieved by adding lactose or isopropyl-β-D-thiogalactopyranoside (IPTG).
  11159..11252   +  rep_origin     SV40 ori (fragment): SV40 origin of replication
  11277..11314   +  CDS            lacI (fragment): lac repressor; lacI; The lac repressor binds to the lac operator to inhibit transcription in E. coli. This inhibition can be relieved by adding lactose or isopropyl-β-D-thiogalactopyranoside (IPTG).
  11327..11348   +  protein_bind   CAP binding site: CAP binding activates transcription in the presence of cAMP. E. coli catabolite activator protein
  11363..11393   +  promoter       lac promoter: promoter for the E. coli lac operon
  11397..11419   +  protein_bind   lac operator (fragment): The lac repressor binds to the lac operator to inhibit transcription in E. coli. This inhibition can be relieved by adding lactose or isopropyl-β-D-thiogalactopyranoside (IPTG). lac repressor encoded by lacI
  11451..11534   +  polyA_signal   SV40 poly(A) signal (fragment): SV40 polyadenylation signal
  11701..329     +  CDS            nef (fragment) (across the origin): NEF_HV1BR - Experimental evidence at protein level: Swiss-Prot protein existence level 1. Extracellular Nef protein targets CD4(+) T-lymphocytes for apoptosis by interacting with CXCR4 surface receptors (PubMed:14990729). From Human immunodeficiency virus type 1 group M subtype B (isolate BRU/LAI) (HIV-1).
