[The description below was written by a language model from this plasmid's Addgene catalogue record and pLannotate feature annotations shown in this document.]
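Description:
pHAGE-PIK3CB-R604Gfs*4 is an HIV-1-derived lentiviral expression plasmid carrying a cancer-associated frameshift allele of human PIK3CB, the gene for the p110β catalytic subunit of class I phosphoinositide 3-kinase. It is maintained in E. coli through a high-copy ColE1/pUC-type origin and an ampicillin resistance gene (β-lactamase). The viral portion contains a truncated 5' LTR, the Ψ packaging signal with a gag fragment, the Rev response element, the cPPT/CTS and a self-inactivating ΔU3 3' LTR. These elements allow the transfer RNA to be packaged when helper functions are supplied in trans, and they leave the integrated provirus without LTR promoter activity.

Expression is driven by the constitutive EF-1α promoter, with the PIK3CB open reading frame inserted by Gateway recombination between attB1 and attB2 sites. The annotation splits the coding sequence into two PIK3CB fragments that overlap slightly at about codon 604. This is consistent with the recorded R604Gfs*4 change, which shifts the reading frame and should terminate translation a few codons later, giving a truncated protein that lacks the C-terminal part of p110β. A V5 epitope tag sequence lies downstream of attB2, but the premature stop would be expected to prevent it from being fused to the mutant product. An EMCV IRES followed by a puromycin N-acetyltransferase gene sits on the same transcript, so transduced cells can be selected with puromycin, and a WPRE enhances transcript expression. The construct comes from a collection built for systematic functional annotation of somatic cancer mutations. It is intended for stable expression of this variant in mammalian cells, so that its effects can be assessed alongside other alleles in the collection.
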