Addgene plasmid #116560: pHAGE-PIK3CB-R604Gfs*4
Purpose: Lentiviral expression of PIK3CB R604Gfs*4
Depositing lab: Gordon Mills & Kenneth Scott. Depositing organization: Baylor College of Medicine. Publication: Systematic Functional Annotation of Somatic Mutations in Cancer. Ng PK, Li J, Jeong KJ, Shao S, Chen H, Tsang YH, Sengupta S, Wang Z, Bhavana VH, Tran R, Soewito S, Minussi DC, Moreno D, Kong K, Dogruluk T, Lu H, Gao J, Tokheim C, Zhou DC, Johnson AM, Zeng J, Ip CKM, Ju Z, Wester M, Yu S, Li Y, Vellano CP, Schultz N, Karchin R, Ding L, Lu Y, Cheung LWT, Chen K, Shaw KR, Meric-Bernstam F, Scott KL, Yi S, Sahni N, Liang H, Mills GB. Cancer Cell. 2018 Mar 12;33(3):450-462.e10. doi: 10.1016/j.ccell.2018.01.021. PubMed 29533785.
Backbone
  Vector backbone: pHAGE
  Vector type: Lentiviral
Growth in bacteria
  Bacterial resistance: Ampicillin, 100 μg/mL
  Growth temperature: 37°C
  Growth strain: Stbl3
  Copy number: High Copy
Gene/Insert
  Gene/Insert name: PIK3CB
  Species: H. sapiens (human)
  Mutation: R604Gfs*4
  Entrez Gene: PIK3CB (a.k.a. P110BETA, PI3K, PI3KBETA, PIK3C1)
  Cloning method: Gateway Cloning
Terms and licenses: Academic/Nonprofit Terms; Industry Terms: Not Available to Industry
How to cite: pHAGE-PIK3CB-R604Gfs*4 was a gift from Gordon Mills & Kenneth Scott (Addgene plasmid # 116560 ; http://n2t.net/addgene:116560 ; RRID:Addgene_116560)
